>Addgene plasmid #21085 | TrpC3-NMyc | addgene partial sequence | sequence record 89968 | CMV-F 5'-CGCAAATGGGCGGTAGGCGTG-3'
AGCTCTCTGGCTAACTAGAGAACCCACTGCTTACTGGCTTATCGAAATTAATACGACTCACTATAGGGAG
ACCCAAGCTTGGTACCGAGCTCGGATCCACCATGGAACAGAAACTCATCTCTGAAGAGGATCTGGAGGGA
AGCCCATCCCTGAAACGCATGACAGTGATGCGGGAGAAGGGCCGGCGCCAGGCTGTCAGGGGCCCGGCCT
TCATGTTCAATGACCGCGGCACCAGCCTCACCGCCGAGGAGGAGCGCTTCCTCGACGCCGCCGAGTACGG
CAACATCCCAGTGGTGCGCAAGATGCTGGAGGAGTCCAAGACGCTGAACGTCAACTGCGTGGACTACATG
GGCCAGAACGCGCTGCAGCTGGCTGTGGGCAACGAGCACCTGGAGGTGACCGAGCTGCTGCTCAAGAAGG
AGAACCTGGCGCGCATTGGCGACGCCCTGCTGCTCGCCATCAGCAAGGGCTACGTGCGCATCGTAGAGGC
CATCCTCAACCACCCTGGCTTCGCGGCCAGCAAGCGTCTCACTCTGAGCCCCTGTGAGCAGGAGCTGCAG
GACGACGACTTCTACGCTTACGACGAGGACGGCACGCGCTTCTCGCCGGACATCACCCCCATCNNNNNGN
CGGCGCACTGCCAGAAATACGAAGTGGTGCACATGCTGCTGNNNNNNGGTGCCAGGATCGAGCGGCCGCA
CGACTATTTCTGCAAGTGCGGGGACTGCATGGAGAAGCAGANGCACGACTCCTTCAGCCACTCACGCTCG
AGGATCAATGCCTAC
