>Addgene plasmid #21085 | TrpC3-NMyc | addgene partial sequence | sequence record 91591 | BGH-rev 5'-TAGAAGGCACAGTCGAGG-3'
GGCCCTCTAGATGCATGCTCGAGCGGCCGCCAGTGTGATGGATATCTGCAGAATTCCGGTTTTTTTTTTT
TTTTTTTTATGCTACATAGTGAAGACTTTTTATTTTTATTTTGTTGGCAGTTCAGTTGGTTTCAACATTT
ATTGAGCACCTACTATATACCAGGCACTGTACTNAATGCTGGAGACACAAAGATGAATAAGACATGGTCC
CTGTCCCCAAGGAACTGATAGTCTCTTGGAGGCAAACAGGTAGTGCAAAGATGTGGAGTTTACTCTAAAA
TGAATAAAAGTTTCAATAATATAGTAATATTGGGCTTTTCAACACAATGGTATGCCACTGTAATGTCAAA
GCAGACAAATAAAATGCATTTTCATGTGATAAAACAATAAAACCATTAAGAGCTAACTTTTAAAGGTTCA
CATGATAAAGGTAGTTAATACTAAAAATTTACATCATAGTTTTTCAAGTATTTCATACTTAGAAATATTA
TTGCCCACATTTGTGCTATAGTCAAAGCCAAATCCAGGTTGCTGCATCATTCACATCTCAGCATGCTGGG
ATTCAGTTTCTCACTAAGTTTATGAATTAGAATGGCTAATTCCTCAGTTGCTTGGCTCTTGTCTTCCAAA
AGTTCATAACGAANGCTGGAGATATCTTGCTTGATTTCTTTTAATTCACCTTCATTAACTTCATCATTTT
C
