[The description below was written by a language model from this plasmid's Addgene catalogue record.]
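Description:
TrpC3-NMyc is a mammalian expression plasmid built on the Invitrogen pcDNA3 backbone (about 5.4 kb without insert) that carries human TRPC3, a member of the canonical transient receptor potential family of cation channels. The coding sequence was amplified by PCR starting from the first methionine and cloned between the BamHI and EcoRI sites, both of which remain intact. A Myc epitope tag is fused to the N terminus of the protein. The insert is recorded as carrying an R8K substitution; the record does not say whether this change was intended or arose during cloning, and no functional consequence is described.

No feature table accompanies the entry, so the regulatory elements are not listed explicitly. However, pcDNA3 is a standard vector in which the insert is driven by the CMV immediate-early promoter and terminated by the bovine growth hormone polyadenylation signal, which fits the CMV-F and BGH-rev sequencing primers recommended for this clone. The plasmid is propagated in E. coli under ampicillin selection. Its neomycin resistance marker allows G418 selection of stably transfected mammalian cells. The copy number is recorded as unknown.

The record states no specific application. The design suits transient or stable expression of TRPC3 in cultured mammalian cells, where the Myc tag allows detection, localisation or immunoprecipitation of the channel with anti-Myc antibodies, without needing a TRPC3-specific antibody.
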