Addgene plasmid #21085: TrpC3-NMyc
Depositing lab: Craig Montell. Depositing organization: Johns Hopkins University and School of Medicine. Publication: Craig Montell's plasmids. .
Backbone
  Vector backbone: pcDNA3
  Backbone manufacturer: Invitrogen
  Backbone size w/o insert (bp): 5446
  Vector type: Mammalian Expression
  Selectable markers: Neomycin (select with G418)
Growth in bacteria
  Bacterial resistance: Ampicillin, 100 μg/mL
  Growth temperature: 37°C
  Growth strain: DH5alpha
  Copy number: Unknown
Gene/Insert
  Gene/Insert name: TrpC3 - H
  Species: H. sapiens (human)
  Mutation: R8K
  Entrez Gene: TRPC3 (a.k.a. SCA41, TRP3)
  Tag / fusion protein: Myc (N terminal on insert)
  Cloning method: Restriction Enzyme; 5′ cloning site BamHI (not destroyed); 3′ cloning site EcoRI (not destroyed)
  Sequencing primers: 5′ CMV-F; 3′ BGH-rev
Terms and licenses: Academic/Nonprofit Terms; Industry Terms: Not Available to Industry
Depositor comments: Form of TrpC3 -PCRed from first methionine in. Has N-terminal Myc tag.
How to cite: TrpC3-NMyc was a gift from Craig Montell (Addgene plasmid # 21085 ; http://n2t.net/addgene:21085 ; RRID:Addgene_21085)
